>Addgene plasmid #201172 | pRetroX-TRE3G_NT-GSDMD_C192A | addgene full sequence | sequence record 395326 | Addgene NGS Result
TCCGCGTTACATAACTTACGGTAAATGGCCCGCCTGGCTGACCGCCCAACGACCCCCGCCCATTGACGTC
AATAATGACGTATGTTCCCATAGTAACGCCAATAGGGACTTTCCATTGACGTCAATGGGTGGAGTATTTA
CGGTAAACTGCCCACTTGGCAGTACATCAAGTGTATCATATGCCAAGTACGCCCCCTATTGACGTCAATG
ACGGTAAATGGCCCGCCTGGCATTATGCCCAGTACATGACCTTATGGGACTTTCCTACTTGGCAGTACAT
CTACGTATTAGTCATCGCTATTACCATGGTGATGCGGTTTTGGCAGTACATCAATGGGCGTGGATAGCGG
TTTGACTCACGGGGATTTCCAAGTCTCCACCCCATTGACGTCAATGGGAGTTTGTTTTGGCACCAAAATC
AACGGGACTTTCCAAAATGTCGTAACAACTCCGCCCCATTGACGCAAATGGGCGGTAGGCGTGTACGGTG
GGAGGTCTATATAAGCAGAGCTCAATAAAAGAGCCCACAACCCCTCACTCGGCGCGCCAGTCTTCCGATA
GACTGCGTCGCCCGGGTACCCGTATTCCCAATAAAGCCTCTTGCTGTTTGCATCCGAATCGTGGTCTCGC
TGTTCCTTGGGAGGGTCTCCTCTGAGTGATTGACTACCCACGACGGGGGTCTTTCATTTGGGGGCTCGTC
CGGGATTTGGAGACCCCTGCCCAGGGACCACCGACCCACCACCGGGAGGTAAGCTGGCCAGCAACTTATC
TGTGTCTGTCCGATTGTCTAGTGTCTATGTTTGATGTTATGCGCCTGCGTCTGTACTAGTTAGCTAACTA
GCTCTGTATCTGGCGGACCCGTGGTGGAACTGACGAGTTCTGAACACCCGGCCGCAACCCTGGGAGACGT
CCCAGGGACTTTGGGGGCCGTTTTTGTGGCCCGACCTGAGGAAGGGAGTCGATGTGGAATCCGACCCCGT
CAGGATATGTGGTTCTGGTAGGAGACGAGAACCTAAAACAGTTCCCGCCTCCGTCTGAATTTTTGCTTTC
GGTTTGGAACCGAAGCCGCGCGTCTTGTCTGCTGCAGCGCTGCAGCATCGTTCTGTGTTGTCTCTGTCTG
ACTGTGTTTCTGTATTTGTCTGAAAATTAGGGCCAGACTGTTACCACTCCCTTAAGTTTGACCTTAGGTC
ACTGGAAAGATGTCGAGCGGATCGCTCACAACCAGTCGGTAGATGTCAAGAAGAGACGTTGGGTTACCTT
CTGCTCTGCAGAATGGCCAACCTTTAACGTCGGATGGCCGCGAGACGGCACCTTTAACCGAGACCTCATC
ACCCAGGTTAAGATCAAGGTCTTTTCACCTGGCCCGCATGGACACCCAGACCAGGTCCCCTACATCGTGA
CCTGGGAAGCCTTGGCTTTTGACCCCCCTCCCTGGGTCAAGCCCTTTGTACACCCTAAGCCTCCGCCTCC
TCTTCCTCCATCCGCCCCGTCTCTCCCCCTTGAACCTCCTCGTTCGACCCCGCCTCGATCCTCCCTTTAT
CCAGCCCTCACTCCTTCTCTAGGCGCCGGAATTGAAGATCTCGATGAGGCCCTTTCGTCTTCACTCGAGT
TTACTCCCTATCAGTGATAGAGAACGTATGAAGAGTTTACTCCCTATCAGTGATAGAGAACGTATGCAGA
CTTTACTCCCTATCAGTGATAGAGAACGTATAAGGAGTTTACTCCCTATCAGTGATAGAGAACGTATGAC
CAGTTTACTCCCTATCAGTGATAGAGAACGTATCTACAGTTTACTCCCTATCAGTGATAGAGAACGTATA
TCCAGTTTACTCCCTATCAGTGATAGAGAACGTATGTCGAGGTAGGCGTGTACGGTGGGCGCCTATAAAA
GCAGAGCTCGTTTAGTGAACCGTCAGATCGCCTGGAGCAATTCCACAACACTTTTGTCTTATACTTGGAT
CCGCCACCATGCCATCGGCCTTTGAGAAAGTGGTCAAGAATGTGATCAAGGAGGTAAGCGGCAGCAGAGG
CGATCTCATTCCGGTGGACAGCCTGCGGAACTCCACCAGCTTCAGGCCCTACTGCCTTCTGAACAGGAAA
TTTTCAAGCTCAAGGTTCTGGAAACCCCGTTATTCATGTGTCAACCTGTCAATCAAGGACATCCTGGAGC
CCAGTGCTCCAGAACCAGAACCGGAGTGTTTTGGCTCCTTCAAAGTCTCTGATGTCGTCGATGGGAACAT
TCAGGGCAGAGTGATGTTGTCAGGCATGGGAGAAGGGAAAATTTCTGGTGGGGCTGCAGTGTCTGACAGT
TCCAGTGCCTCCATGAATGTGTGTATACTGCGTGTGACTCAGAAGACCTGGGAGACCATGCAGCATGAAA
GGCACCTTCAGCAGCCTGAGAACAAAATCCTGCAACAGCTTCGGAGTCGTGGGGATGACCTGTTTGTGGT
GACCGAGGTGCTGCAGACAAAGGAGGAAGTGCAGATCACTGAGGTCCACAGCCAAGAGGGCTCAGGCCAG
TTTACGCTGCCTGGAGCTTTAGCCTTGAAGGGTGAAGGCAAGGGCCACCAAAGCCGGAAGAAGATGGTGA
CCATTCCTGCAGGCAGCATCCTGGCATTCCGAGTGGCCCAACTGCTTATTGGCTCTAAATGGGATATCCT
TCTCGTCTCAGATGAGAAACAGAGGACCTTTGAGCCCTCCTCAGGTGACAGAAAAGCAGTGGGCCAGAGG
CACCATGGCCTCAATGTGCTTGCTGCGCTTTGTTCCATCGGAAAGCAGCTCAGTCTCCTGTCAGATTAGG
GAATTCTACCGGGTAGGGGAGGCGCTTTTCCCAAGGCAGTCTGGAGCATGCGCTTTAGCAGCCCCGCTGG
GCACTTGGCGCTACACAAGTGGCCTCTGGCCTCGCACACATTCCACATCCACCGGTAGGCGCCAACCGGC
TCCGTTCTTTGGTGGCCCCTTCGCGCCACCTTCTACTCCTCCCCTAGTCAGGAAGTTCCCCCCCGCCCCG
CAGCTCGCGTCGTGCAGGACGTGACAAATGGAAGTAGCACGTCTCACTAGTCTCGTGCAGATGGACAGCA
CCGCTGAGCAATGGAAGCGGGTAGGCCTTTGGGGCAGCGGCCAATAGCAGCTTTGCTCCTTCGCTTTCTG
GGCTCAGAGGCTGGGAAGGGGTGGGTCCGGGGGCGGGCTCAGGGGCGGGCTCAGGGGCGGGGCGGGCGCC
CGAAGGTCCTCCGGAGGCCCGGCATTCTGCACGCTTCAAAAGCGCACGTCTGCCGCGCTGTTCTCCTCTT
CCTCATCTCCGGGCCTTTCGACCTGCAGCCCAAGCTTACCATGACCGAGTACAAGCCCACGGTGCGCCTC
GCCACCCGCGACGACGTCCCCAGGGCCGTACGCACCCTCGCCGCCGCGTTCGCCGACTACCCCGCCACGC
GCCACACCGTCGATCCGGACCGCCACATCGAGCGGGTCACCGAGCTGCAAGAACTCTTCCTCACGCGCGT
CGGGCTCGACATCGGCAAGGTGTGGGTCGCGGACGACGGCGCCGCGGTGGCGGTCTGGACCACGCCGGAG
AGCGTCGAAGCGGGGGCGGTGTTCGCCGAGATCGGCCCGCGCATGGCCGAGTTGAGCGGTTCCCGGCTGG
CCGCGCAGCAACAGATGGAAGGCCTCCTGGCGCCGCACCGGCCCAAGGAGCCCGCGTGGTTCCTGGCCAC
CGTCGGCGTCTCGCCCGACCACCAGGGCAAGGGTCTGGGCAGCGCCGTCGTGCTCCCCGGAGTGGAGGCG
GCCGAGCGCGCCGGGGTGCCCGCCTTCCTGGAGACCTCCGCGCCCCGCAACCTCCCCTTCTACGAGCGGC
TCGGCTTCACCGTCACCGCCGACGTCGAGGTGCCCGAAGGACCGCGCACCTGGTGCATGACCCGCAAGCC
CGGTGCCTGACGCCCGCCCCACGACCCGCAGCGCCCGACCGAAAGGAGCGCACGACCCCATGCATCGGCG
TCTCGAGATATCAGTGGTCCAGGCTCTAGTTTTGACTCAACAATATCACCAGCTGAAGCCTATAGAGTAC
GAGCCATAGATAAAATAAAAGATTTTATTTAGTCTCCAGAAAAAGGGGGGAATGAAAGACCCCACCTGTA
GGTTTGGCAAGCTAGCTTAAGTAACGCCATTTTGCAAGGCATGGAAAAATACATAACTGAGAATAGAGAA
GTTCAGATCAAGGTCAGGAACAGATGGAACAGGGTCGACCCTAGAGAACCATCAGATGTTTCCAGGGTGC
CCCAAGGACCTGAAATGACCCTGTGCCTTATTTGAACTAACCAATCAGTTCGCTTCTCGCTTCTGTTCGC
GCGCTTCTGCTCCCCGAGCTCAATAAAAGAGCCCACAACCCCTCACTCGGGGCGCCAGTCCTCCGATTGA
CTGAGTCGCCCGGGTACCCGTGTATCCAATAAACCCTCTTGCAGTTGCATCCGACTTGTGGTCTCGCTGT
TCCTTGGGAGGGTCTCCTCTGAGTGATTGACTACCCGTCAGCGGGGGTCTTTCATTTGGGGGCTCGTCCG
GGATCGGGAGACCCCTGCCCAGGGACCACCGACCCACCACCGGGAGGTAAGCTGGCTGCCTCGCGCGTTT
CGGTGATGACGGTGAAAACCTCTGACACATGCAGCTCCCGGAGACGGTCACAGCTTGTCTGTAAGCGGAT
GCCGGGAGCAGACAAGCCCGTCAGGGCGCGTCAGCGGGTGTTGGCGGGTGTCGGGGCGCAGCCATGACCC
AGTCACGTAGCGATAGCGGAGTGTAGATCCGGCTGTGGAATGTGTGTCAGTTAGGGTGTGGAAAGTCCCC
AGGCTCCCCAGCAGGCAGAAGTATGCAAAGCATGCATCTCAATTAGTCAGCAACCAGGTGTGGAAAGTCC
CCAGGCTCCCCAGCAGGCAGAAGTATGCAAAGCATGCATCTCAATTAGTCAGCAACCATAGTCCCGCCCC
TAACTCCGCCCATCCCGCCCCTAACTCCGCCCAGTTCCGCCCATTCTCCGCCCCATGGCTGACTAATTTT
TTTTATTTATGCAGAGGCCGAGGCCGCCTCGGCCTCTGAGCTATTCCAGAAGTAGTGAGGAGGCTTTTTT
GGAGGCCTAGGCTTTTGCAAAAAGCTTACTGGCTTAACTATGCGGCATCAGAGCAGATTGTACTGAGAGT
GCACCATATGCGGTGTGAAATACCGCACAGATGCGTAAGGAGAAAATACCGCATCAGGCGCTCTTCCGCT
TCCTCGCTCACTGACTCGCTGCGCTCGGTCGTTCGGCTGCGGCGAGCGGTATCAGCTCACTCAAAGGCGG
TAATACGGTTATCCACAGAATCAGGGGATAACGCAGGAAAGAACATGTGAGCAAAAGGCCAGCAAAAGGC
CAGGAACCGTAAAAAGGCCGCGTTGCTGGCGTTTTTCCATAGGCTCCGCCCCCCTGACGAGCATCACAAA
AATCGACGCTCAAGTCAGAGGTGGCGAAACCCGACAGGACTATAAAGATACCAGGCGTTTCCCCCTGGAA
GCTCCCTCGTGCGCTCTCCTGTTCCGACCCTGCCGCTTACCGGATACCTGTCCGCCTTTCTCCCTTCGGG
AAGCGTGGCGCTTTCTCATAGCTCACGCTGTAGGTATCTCAGTTCGGTGTAGGTCGTTCGCTCCAAGCTG
GGCTGTGTGCACGAACCCCCCGTTCAGCCCGACCGCTGCGCCTTATCCGGTAACTATCGTCTTGAGTCCA
ACCCGGTAAGACACGACTTATCGCCACTGGCAGCAGCCACTGGTAACAGGATTAGCAGAGCGAGGTATGT
AGGCGGTGCTACAGAGTTCTTGAAGTGGTGGCCTAACTACGGCTACACTAGAAGGACAGTATTTGGTATC
TGCGCTCTGCTGAAGCCAGTTACCTTCGGAAAAAGAGTTGGTAGCTCTTGATCCGGCAAACAAACCACCG
CTGGTAGCGGTGGTTTTTTTGTTTGCAAGCAGCAGATTACGCGCAGAAAAAAAGGATCTCAAGAAGATCC
TTTGATCTTTTCTACGGGGTCTGACGCTCAGTGGAACGAAAACTCACGTTAAGGGATTTTGGTCATGAGA
TTATCAAAAAGGATCTTCACCTAGATCCTTTTAAATTAAAAATGAAGTTTTAAATCAATCTAAAGTATAT
ATGAGTAAACTTGGTCTGACAGTTACCAATGCTTAATCAGTGAGGCACCTATCTCAGCGATCTGTCTATT
TCGTTCATCCATAGTTGCCTGACTCCCCGTCGTGTAGATAACTACGATACGGGAGGGCTTACCATCTGGC
CCCAGTGCTGCAATGATACCGCGAGACCCACGCTCACCGGCTCCAGATTTATCAGCAATAAACCAGCCAG
CCGGAAGGGCCGAGCGCAGAAGTGGTCCTGCAACTTTATCCGCCTCCATCCAGTCTATTAATTGTTGCCG
GGAAGCTAGAGTAAGTAGTTCGCCAGTTAATAGTTTGCGCAACGTTGTTGCCATTGCTGCAGGCATCGTG
GTGTCACGCTCGTCGTTTGGTATGGCTTCATTCAGCTCCGGTTCCCAACGATCAAGGCGAGTTACATGAT
CCCCCATGTTGTGCAAAAAAGCGGTTAGCTCCTTCGGTCCTCCGATCGTTGTCAGAAGTAAGTTGGCCGC
AGTGTTATCACTCATGGTTATGGCAGCACTGCATAATTCTCTTACTGTCATGCCATCCGTAAGATGCTTT
TCTGTGACTGGTGAGTACTCAACCAAGTCATTCTGAGAATAGTGTATGCGGCGACCGAGTTGCTCTTGCC
CGGCGTCAACACGGGATAATACCGCGCCACATAGCAGAACTTTAAAAGTGCTCATCATTGGAAAACGTTC
TTCGGGGCGAAAACTCTCAAGGATCTTACCGCTGTTGAGATCCAGTTCGATGTAACCCACTCGTGCACCC
AACTGATCTTCAGCATCTTTTACTTTCACCAGCGTTTCTGGGTGAGCAAAAACAGGAAGGCAAAATGCCG
CAAAAAAGGGAATAAGGGCGACACGGAAATGTTGAATACTCATACTCTTCCTTTTTCAATATTATTGAAG
CATTTATCAGGGTTATTGTCTCATGAGCGGATACATATTTGAATGTATTTAGAAAAATAAACAAATAGGG
GTTCCGCGCACATTTCCCCGAAAAGTGCCACCTGACGTCTAAGAAACCATTATTATCATGACATTAACCT
ATAAAAATAGGCGTATCACGAGGCCCTTTCGTCTTCAAGAATTAGCTTGGCCATTGCATACGTTGTATCC
ATATCATAATATGTACATTTATATTGGCTCATGTCCAACATTACCGCCATGTTGACATTGATTATTGACT
AGTTATTAATAGTAATCAATTACGGGGTCATTAGTTCATAGCCCATATATGGAGT
Features (pLannotate 1.2.2; 18 found; start..end, strand, type, name):
    309..512     +  promoter       CMV promoter: human cytomegalovirus (CMV) immediate early promoter
    513..688     +  LTR            5' LTR (truncated): truncated long terminal repeat from Moloney murine sarcoma virus
    810..1084    +  misc_feature   MESV Ψ (fragment): packaging signal of murine embryonic stem cell virus
   1151..1567    +  CDS            gag (truncated): truncated Moloney murine leukemia virus (MMLV) gag gene lacking the start codon
   1607..1956    +  promoter       TRE3GV promoter: 3rd-generation Tet-responsive promoter that can be activated by binding of Tet-On® 3G, optimized for retroviral and lentiviral vectors
   1969..2796    +  CDS            Gsdmd (fragment): GSDMD_MOUSE - Also known as Gsdmdc1. Experimental evidence at protein level: Swiss-Prot protein existence level 1. [Gasdermin-D, N-terminal]: Promotes pyroptosis in response to microbial infection and danger signals (PubMed:26375003, PubMed:26375259, PubMed:26611636, PubMed:27383986, PubMed:27385778, PubMed:27418190, PubMed:32820063). Produced by the cleavage of gasdermin-D by inflammatory caspases CASP1 or CASP4/CASP11 in response to canonical, as well as non-canonical (such as cytosolic LPS) inflammasome activators (PubMed:26375003, PubMed:26375259, PubMed:26611636, PubMed:27383986, PubMed:2
   2811..3310    +  promoter       PGK promoter: mouse phosphoglycerate kinase 1 promoter
   3331..3930    +  CDS            PuroR: puromycin N-acetyltransferase; pac from Streptomyces alboniger; confers resistance to puromycin
   3997..4069    +  CDS            env (fragment): murine leukemia virus gPr80 envelope polyprotein precursor; env; proteolytically cleaved into gp70SU and p15TM subunits
   4111..4536    +  LTR            3' LTR (ΔU3): self-inactivating 3' long terminal repeat (LTR) from Moloney murine leukemia virus
   4605..4645    +  CDS            rop (fragment): Rop protein, which maintains plasmids at low copy number; rop
   4747..4785    +  misc_feature   bom (fragment): basis of mobility region from pBR322
   4802..5131    +  promoter       SV40 promoter: SV40 enhancer and early promoter
   5137..5238    +  misc_feature   bom (fragment): basis of mobility region from pBR322
   5424..6012    -  rep_origin     ori: high-copy-number ColE1/pMB1/pBR322/pUC origin of replication
   6183..7043    -  CDS            AmpR: β-lactamase; bla; confers resistance to ampicillin, carbenicillin, and related antibiotics
   7044..7148    -  promoter       AmpR promoter: bla
   7334..308     +  enhancer       CMV enhancer (across the origin): human cytomegalovirus immediate early enhancer
