[The description below was written by a language model from this plasmid's Addgene catalogue record and pLannotate feature annotations shown in this document.]
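Description:
pRetroX-TRE3G_NT-GSDMD_C192A is a self-inactivating gammaretroviral transfer vector built on the pRetroX-TRE3G backbone for doxycycline-inducible expression of a mutant gasdermin D fragment in mammalian cells. In bacteria it is maintained through a high-copy ColE1/pUC-type origin and selected with ampicillin via the β-lactamase gene. The viral portion begins with a hybrid 5' end in which the CMV enhancer and promoter are fused to a truncated LTR, driving production of the genomic RNA in packaging cells. This is followed by a Ψ packaging signal and a truncated, start-codon-less gag segment that supports efficient encapsidation. The 3' LTR carries a U3 deletion, so after reverse transcription and integration the proviral LTRs are transcriptionally inactive and expression depends on the internal promoters.

The payload is the N-terminal pore-forming domain of mouse gasdermin D (residues 1–276 only) carrying a C192A substitution, cloned between BamHI and EcoRI sites downstream of the TRE3GV promoter, a third-generation Tet-responsive promoter optimised for retroviral contexts. This promoter is activated by the Tet-On 3G transactivator in the presence of doxycycline. The transactivator is not encoded on this plasmid and must be supplied separately. Tight inducible control is useful here because the free N-terminal fragment, normally released by inflammatory caspase cleavage, promotes pyroptosis. A downstream mouse PGK promoter drives puromycin N-acetyltransferase for selection of transduced cells. No epitope tag or reporter is annotated. According to the associated publication title, the construct belongs to work on the redox sensitivity of gasdermin D pore-forming activity, which suggests the cysteine-to-alanine mutant was made to test the role of that residue.
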