Addgene plasmid #201172: pRetroX-TRE3G_NT-GSDMD_C192A
Purpose: Dox-inducible expression of NT-GSDMD gene in mammalian cells by retroviral transduction
Depositing lab: Jonathan Kagan. Depositing organization: Boston Children's Hospital. Publication: Gasdermin D pore-forming activity is redox-sensitive. Devant P, Borsic E, Ngwa EM, Xiao H, Chouchani ET, Thiagarajah JR, Hafner-Bratkovic I, Evavold CL, Kagan JC. Cell Rep. 2023 Jan 31;42(1):112008. doi: 10.1016/j.celrep.2023.112008. Epub 2023 Jan 19. PubMed 36662620.
Backbone
  Vector backbone: pRetroX-TRE3G
  Backbone size w/o insert (bp): 6600
  Vector type: Retroviral
  Selectable markers: Puromycin
Growth in bacteria
  Bacterial resistance: Ampicillin, 100 μg/mL
  Growth temperature: 37°C
  Growth strain: NEB Stable
  Copy number: High Copy
Gene/Insert
  Gene/Insert name: Gasdermin D N-terminal domain (alt name: GSDMD)
  Species: M. musculus (mouse)
  Insert size (bp): 831
  Mutation: aa1-276 only, C192A
  Entrez Gene: Gsdmd (a.k.a. 1810036L03Rik, DF5L, Dfna5l, GsdmD-1, Gsdmdc1, M2-4)
  Promoter: TRE3G
  Cloning method: Restriction Enzyme; 5′ cloning site BamHI (not destroyed); 3′ cloning site EcoRI (not destroyed)
  Sequencing primers: 5′ LNCX_fwd; 3′ MSCV-rev
Terms and licenses: Academic/Nonprofit Terms; Industry Terms: Not Available to Industry
Depositor comments: AE74
How to cite: pRetroX-TRE3G_NT-GSDMD_C192A was a gift from Jonathan Kagan (Addgene plasmid # 201172 ; http://n2t.net/addgene:201172 ; RRID:Addgene_201172)
