>Addgene plasmid #201172 | pRetroX-TRE3G_NT-GSDMD_C192A | depositor partial sequence | sequence record 390348 | NT-GSDMD insert
ATGCCATCGGCCTTTGAGAAAGTGGTCAAGAATGTGATCAAGGAGGTAAGCGGCAGCAGAGGCGATCTCA
TTCCGGTGGACAGCCTGCGGAACTCCACCAGCTTCAGGCCCTACTGCCTTCTGAACAGGAAATTTTCAAG
CTCAAGGTTCTGGAAACCCCGTTATTCATGTGTCAACCTGTCAATCAAGGACATCCTGGAGCCCAGTGCT
CCAGAACCAGAACCGGAGTGTTTTGGCTCCTTCAAAGTCTCTGATGTCGTCGATGGGAACATTCAGGGCA
GAGTGATGTTGTCAGGCATGGGAGAAGGGAAAATTTCTGGTGGGGCTGCAGTGTCTGACAGTTCCAGTGC
CTCCATGAATGTGTGTATACTGCGTGTGACTCAGAAGACCTGGGAGACCATGCAGCATGAAAGGCACCTT
CAGCAGCCTGAGAACAAAATCCTGCAACAGCTTCGGAGTCGTGGGGATGACCTGTTTGTGGTGACCGAGG
TGCTGCAGACAAAGGAGGAAGTGCAGATCACTGAGGTCCACAGCCAAGAGGGCTCAGGCCAGTTTACGCT
GCCTGGAGCTTTAGCCTTGAAGGGTGAAGGCAAGGGCCACCAAAGCCGGAAGAAGATGGTGACCATTCCT
GCAGGCAGCATCCTGGCATTCCGAGTGGCCCAACTGCTTATTGGCTCTAAATGGGATATCCTTCTCGTCT
CAGATGAGAAACAGAGGACCTTTGAGCCCTCCTCAGGTGACAGAAAAGCAGTGGGCCAGAGGCACCATGG
CCTCAATGTGCTTGCTGCGCTTTGTTCCATCGGAAAGCAGCTCAGTCTCCTGTCAGATTAG
